>Addgene plasmid #192855 | pPRC | addgene full sequence | sequence record 381201 | Addgene NGS Result
CATGAGATCCCCGCGCTGGAGGATCATCCAGCCGGCGTCCCGGAAAACGATTCCGAAGCCCAACCTTTCA
TAGAAGGCGGCGGTGGAATCGAAATCTCGTGATGGCAGGTTGGGCGTCGCTTGGTCGGTCATTTCGAACC
CCAGAGTCCCGCTCAGAAGAACTCGTCAAGAAGGCGATAGAAGGCGATGCGCTGCGAATCGGGAGCGGCG
ATACCGTAAAGCACGAGGAAGCGGTCAGCCCATTCGCCGCCAAGCTCTTCAGCAATATCACGGGTAGCCA
ACGCTATGTCCTGATAGCGGTCCGCCACACCCAGCCGGCCACAGTCGATGAATCCAGAAAAGCGGCCATT
TTCCACCATGATATTCGGCAAGCAGGCATCGCCATGGGTCACGACGAGATCCTCGCCGTCGGGCATGCGC
GCCTTGAGCCTGGCGAACAGTTCGGCTGGCGCGAGCCCCTGATGCTCTTCGTCCAGATCATCCTGATCGA
CAAGACCGGCTTCCATCCGAGTACGTGCTCGCTCGATGCGATGTTTCGCTTGGTGGTCGAATGGGCAGGT
AGCCGGATCAAGCGTATGCAGCCGCCGCATTGCATCAGCCATGATGGATACTTTCTCGGCAGGAGCAAGG
TGAGATGACAGGAGATCCTGCCCCGGCACTTCGCCCAATAGCAGCCAGTCCCTTCCCGCTTCAGTGACAA
CGTCGAGCACAGCTGCGCAAGGAACGCCCGTCGTGGCCAGCCACGATAGCCGCGCTGCCTCGTCCTGCAG
TTCATTCAGGGCACCGGACAGGTCGGTCTTGACAAAAAGAACCGGGCGCCCCTGCGCTGACAGCCGGAAC
ACGGCGGCATCAGAGCAGCCGATTGTCTGTTGTGCCCAGTCATAGCCGAATAGCCTCTCCACCCAAGCGG
CCGGAGAACCTGCGTGCAATCCATCTTGTTCAATCATGCGAAACGATCCTCATCCTGTCTCTTGATCAGA
TCTTGATCCCCTGCGCCATCAGATCCTTGGCGGCAAGAAAGCCATCCAGTTTACTTTGCAGGGCTTCCCA
ACCTTACCAGAGGGCGCCCCAGCTGGCAATTCCGGTTCGCTTGCTGTCCATAAAACCGCCCAGTCTAGCT
ATCGCCATGTAAGCCCACTGCAAGCTACCTGCTTTCTCTTTGCGCTTGCGTTTTCCCTTGTCCAGATAGC
CCAGTAGCTGACATTCATCCGGGGTCAGCACCGTTTCTGCGGACTGGCTTTCTACGTGTTCCGCTTCCTT
TAGCAGCCCTTGCGCCCTGAGTGCTTGCGGCAGCGTGGGGGATCTTGAAGGGATCCAAAAAAAAACCCCG
CCGAAGCGGGGTTTTTTTTTGACGATGGTAGTCAGCTGCCTACTAAGCTGTCTAGATACAATGCGATATC
TCATGCTATGGAGGTTAAGCATATGGTTAGCGAGCTGATCAAAGAAAACATGCACATGAAACTGTATATG
GAAGGCACCGTGAATAACCACCACTTTAAATGTACCAGCGAAGGTGAAGGTAAACCGTATGAAGGCACCC
AGACCATGCGTATTAAAGCAGTTGAAGGTGGTCCGCTGCCGTTTGCATTTGATATTCTGGCAACCAGCTT
TATGTATGGCAGCAAAACCTTTATTAACCATACCCAGGGTATCCCGGATTTTTTCAAACAGAGCTTTCCG
GAAGGTTTTACCTGGGAACGTGTTACCACCTATGAAGATGGTGGTGTTCTGACCGCAACCCAGGATACCA
GTCTGCAGGATGGTTGTCTGATTTATAATGTGAAAATTCGCGGTGTGAACTTTCCGAGCAATGGTCCGGT
TATGCAGAAAAAAACCCTGGGTTGGGAAGCAAGCACCGAAACCCTGTATCCGGCAGATGGTGGTCTGGAA
GGTCGTGCAGATATGGCACTGAAACTGGTTGGTGGTGGTCATCTGATTTGCAATCTGAAAACCACCTATC
GTAGCAAAAAACCGGCAAAAAATCTGAAAATGCCTGGCGTGTATTATGTTGATCGTCGTCTGGAACGTAT
TAAAGAGGCAGATAAAGAAACCTATGTGGAACAGCATGAAGTTGCAGTTGCACGTTATTGTGATCTGCCG
AGCAAACTGGGTCACCGCTGATAACCATGGGCTAGCGGTTTGAAGGGTATTGGTCGGTCAGTTTCACCTG
ATTTACGTAAAAACCCGCTTCGGCGGGTTTTTGCTTTTGGAGGGGCAGAAAGATGAATGACTGTCCTTTT
ATTGGAGAGGTGGACAAGTGGCATCAGAGTTCACTCTTAATTCTGAACATACCCGTCTTTTTCGCCTCTT
TTACGTGATTAACTCCAGCGCTGGGCGGCCGCTTACTAGAACGGTACCGATAATCTCATGACCAAAATCC
CTTAACGTGAGTTTTCGTTCCACTGAGCGTCAGACCCCGTAGAAAAGATCAAAGGATCTTCTTGAGATCC
TTTTTTTCTGCGCGTAATCTGCTGCTTGCAAACAAAAAAACCACCGCTACCAGCGGTGGTTTGTTTGCCG
GATCAAGAGCTACCAACTCTTTTTCCGAAGGTAACTGGCTTCAGCAGAGCGCAGATACCAAATACTGTCC
TTCTAGTGTAGCCGTAGTTAGGCCACCACTTCAAGAACTCTGTAGCACCGCCTACATACCTCGCTCTGCT
AATCCTGTTACCAGTGGCTGCTGCCAGTGGCGATAAGTCGTGTCTTACCGGGTTGGACTCAAGACGATAG
TTACCGGATAAGGCGCAGCGGTCGGGCTGAACGGGGGGTTCGTGCACACAGCCCAGCTTGGAGCGAACGA
CCTACACCGAACTGAGATACCTACAGCGTGAGCTATGAGAAAGCGCCACGCTTCCCGAAGGGAGAAAGGC
GGACAGGTATCCGGTAAGCGGCAGGGTCGGAACAGGAGAGCGCACGAGGGAGCTTCCAGGGGGAAACGCC
TGGTATCTTTATAGTCCTGTCGGGTTTCGCCACCTCTGACTTGAGCGTCGATTTTTGTGATGCTCGTCAG
GGGGGCGGAGCCTATGGAAAAACGCCAGCAACGCGGCCTTTTTACGGTTCCTGGCCTTTTGCTGGCCTTT
TGCTCACATGTTCTTTCCTGCGTTATCCCCTGATTCTGTGGATAACCGTATTACCGCCTTTGAGTGAGAG
AGCGCTTTTGAAGCTGGGGTGGGCGAAGAACTCCAG
Features (pLannotate 1.2.2; 5 found; start..end, strand, type, name):
    156..947     -  CDS            neo: KKA2_KLEPN - Also known as kan, nptII. Experimental evidence at protein level: Swiss-Prot protein existence level 1. Resistance to kanamycin, neomycin, paromomycin, ribostamycin, butirosin and gentamicin B. From Klebsiella pneumoniae.
    979..1302    -  CDS            tnpA (fragment): TN5P_ECOLX - Also known as tnp. Experimental evidence at protein level: Swiss-Prot protein existence level 1. Mediates transposition of transposon Tn5 by a 'cut and paste' mechanism. First, the monomeric transposase binds the 19 bp inverted DNA repeats flanking the transposon. Then, dimerization of the DNA- bound transposase creates a synaptic DNA complex. After nicking of the first DNA strand, excision of the transposon proceeds through a series of intermediates. The transposase then mediates the insertion of the transposon at a new site by strand transfer. The activity of the wild- type tran
   1423..2118    +  CDS            mKate2: mKate2 is a basic (constitutively fluorescent) red fluorescent protein published in 2009, derived from Entacmaea quadricolor. It is reported to be a rapidly-maturing monomer with moderate acid sensitivity.
   2442..3030    +  rep_origin     ori: high-copy-number ColE1/pMB1/pBR322/pUC origin of replication
   3166..132     -  CDS            ble (fragment) (across the origin): BLE_KLEPN - Experimental evidence at protein level: Swiss-Prot protein existence level 1. Binding protein with a strong affinity to the bleomycin family of antibiotics. Binds to CL990; an antimitotic-antibiotic compound. From Klebsiella pneumoniae.
