[The description below was written by a language model from this plasmid's Addgene catalogue record and pLannotate feature annotations shown in this document.]
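Description:
pPRC is a small (3,186 bp) empty bacterial backbone for synthetic biology work, designed as a promoter-probe vector: a promoter of interest is cloned in front of a promoterless mKate2 reporter gene so that red fluorescence reports on promoter activity. The record lists no promoter for the reporter, consistent with this design, and indicates Gibson assembly as the intended method for inserting the test promoter upstream of the mKate2 coding sequence. mKate2 is a monomeric, rapidly maturing, constitutively fluorescent red protein derived from Entacmaea quadricolor, which makes it a convenient quantitative readout in living cells.

The plasmid is propagated in E. coli under kanamycin selection, conferred by the neo (nptII) aminoglycoside phosphotransferase gene, which lies on the opposite strand from the reporter. The flanking annotated fragments of the Tn5 transposase and of the bleomycin-binding protein gene are partial and most likely remnants carried along with the Tn5-derived kanamycin resistance cassette rather than functional elements. Replication depends on a ColE1/pMB1-family origin. The automated annotation labels this origin generically as high copy, whereas the catalogue entry describes the plasmid as low copy; the record does not explain the difference. No terminators, ribosome binding site or other regulatory elements are annotated in the feature table.

According to the associated publication title, pPRC belongs to an in vivo screening method for identifying and characterizing prokaryotic, metabolite-responsive transcription factors, where a candidate target promoter driving mKate2 would presumably serve as the fluorescent output of regulator activity.
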