Addgene plasmid #192855: pPRC
Purpose: (Empty Backbone) Cloning of promoter of interest in front of mkate2 reporter gene
Depositing lab: Eveline Peeters. Depositing organization: Vrije Universiteit Brussel. Publication: In Vivo Screening Method for the Identification and Characterization of Prokaryotic, Metabolite-Responsive Transcription Factors. Bernauw AJ, De Kock V, Bervoets I. Methods Mol Biol. 2022;2516:113-141. doi: 10.1007/978-1-0716-2413-5_8. PubMed 35922625.
Backbone
  Vector backbone: pPRC
  Backbone manufacturer: Amber Bernauw, Indra Bervoets
  Backbone size (bp): 3186
  Vector type: Bacterial Expression, Synthetic Biology
  Promoter: no promoter
Growth in bacteria
  Bacterial resistance: Kanamycin, 50 μg/mL
  Growth temperature: 37°C
  Growth strain: DH5alpha
  Copy number: Low Copy
Gene/Insert
  Cloning method: Gibson Cloning
  Sequencing primers: 5′ GTCCAGATAGCCCAGTAGCTGACATTC; 3′ GTGGTTATTCACGGTGCCTTCC
Terms and licenses: Academic/Nonprofit Terms; Industry Terms: Not Available to Industry
How to cite: pPRC was a gift from Eveline Peeters (Addgene plasmid # 192855 ; http://n2t.net/addgene:192855 ; RRID:Addgene_192855)
